Addgene plasmid #51311: pcDNA3-mCardinal
Purpose: Expresses far-red fluorescent protein mCardinal in mammalian cells
Depositing lab: Michael Lin. Depositing organization: Stanford University. Publication: Non-invasive intravital imaging of cellular differentiation with a bright red-excitable fluorescent protein. Chu J, Haynes RD, Corbel SY, Li P, Gonzalez-Gonzalez E, Burg JS, Ataie NJ, Lam AJ, Cranfill PJ, Baird MA, Davidson MW, Ng HL, Garcia KC, Contag CH, Shen K, Blau HM, Lin MZ. Nat Methods. 2014 Mar 16. doi: 10.1038/nmeth.2888. PubMed 24633408.
Backbone
  Vector backbone: pcDNA3
  Backbone manufacturer: Invitrogen
  Backbone size w/o insert (bp): 5425
  Total vector size (bp): 6157
  Vector type: Mammalian Expression
  Selectable markers: Neomycin (select with G418)
Growth in bacteria
  Bacterial resistance: Ampicillin, 100 μg/mL
  Growth temperature: 37°C
  Growth strain: DH5alpha
  Copy number: High Copy
Gene/Insert
  Gene/Insert name: mCardinal
  Species: Synthetic; sea anemone Entacmaea quadricolor
  Insert size (bp): 732
  GenBank ID: KJ131552
  Promoter: CMV
  Cloning method: Restriction Enzyme; 5′ cloning site BamHI (not destroyed); 3′ cloning site EcoRI (not destroyed)
  Sequencing primers: 5′ T7; 3′ SP6
Terms and licenses: Academic/Nonprofit Terms; Industry Terms: Not Available to Industry
How to cite: pcDNA3-mCardinal was a gift from Michael Lin (Addgene plasmid # 51311 ; http://n2t.net/addgene:51311 ; RRID:Addgene_51311)
