[The description below was written by a language model from this plasmid's Addgene catalogue record and pLannotate feature annotations shown in this document.]
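Description:
pcDNA3-mCardinal is a mammalian expression plasmid of about 6.2 kb, built on the Invitrogen pcDNA3 backbone, that drives constitutive expression of the far-red fluorescent protein mCardinal. It is maintained in E. coli as a high-copy plasmid through a ColE1/pUC-type origin and selected with ampicillin via the β-lactamase gene and its native promoter. An f1 bacteriophage origin is also present, which in principle permits single-stranded DNA production. For mammalian cells, a separate cassette consisting of the SV40 enhancer/early promoter, the neomycin phosphotransferase gene and an SV40 polyadenylation signal allows G418 selection of stable transfectants.

The payload is the roughly 730 bp mCardinal coding sequence, a synthetic, engineered protein descended from a fluorescent protein of the sea anemone Entacmaea quadricolor and derived from mNeptune with further red-shifted spectra. It was inserted between the BamHI and EcoRI sites of the polylinker, both of which are retained. Transcription is driven by the human cytomegalovirus immediate-early enhancer and promoter and terminated by the bovine growth hormone polyadenylation signal. T7 and SP6 phage promoters flank the insert, serving as sequencing primer sites and potentially for in vitro transcription. No fusion tags or additional reporters are annotated. Several short annotated fragments (a truncated HIV-1 LTR match, ble, lacI, lac promoter/operator and bom pieces) appear to be backbone remnants or partial sequence matches rather than functional elements.

The plasmid is used to express untagged mCardinal in transfected mammalian cells, for example as a red-excitable marker for fluorescence imaging. The associated publication concerns non-invasive intravital imaging of cellular differentiation.
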