Features (pLannotate 1.2.2; 21 found; start..end, strand, type, name):
     28..80      -  misc_feature   bom (fragment): basis of mobility region from pBR322
    235..614     +  enhancer       CMV enhancer: human cytomegalovirus immediate early enhancer
    615..818     +  promoter       CMV promoter: human cytomegalovirus (CMV) immediate early promoter
    814..847     +  LTR            5' LTR (truncated) (fragment): truncated 5' long terminal repeat (LTR) from HIV-1
    863..881     +  promoter       T7 promoter: promoter for bacteriophage T7 RNA polymerase
    914..1648    +  CDS            mCardinal (sequence partly withheld): far-red fluorescent protein derived from mNeptune, with further red-shifted spectra
   1709..1727    -  promoter       SP6 promoter: promoter for bacteriophage SP6 RNA polymerase
   1753..1977    +  polyA_signal   bGH poly(A) signal: bovine growth hormone polyadenylation signal
   1981..2002    +  promoter       SV40 promoter (fragment): SV40 enhancer and early promoter
   2023..2451    +  rep_origin     f1 ori (sequence partly withheld): f1 bacteriophage origin of replication; arrow indicates direction of (+) strand synthesis
   2465..2794    +  promoter       SV40 promoter: SV40 enhancer and early promoter
   2861..3652    +  CDS            neo: KKA2_KLEPN - Also known as kan, nptII. Experimental evidence at protein level: Swiss-Prot protein existence level 1. Resistance to kanamycin, neomycin, paromomycin, ribostamycin, butirosin and gentamicin B. From Klebsiella pneumoniae.
   3676..3834    +  CDS            ble (fragment): BLE_KLEPN - Experimental evidence at protein level: Swiss-Prot protein existence level 1. Binding protein with a strong affinity to the bleomycin family of antibiotics. Binds to CL990; an antimitotic-antibiotic compound. From Klebsiella pneumoniae.
   3829..3950    +  polyA_signal   SV40 poly(A) signal: SV40 polyadenylation signal
   4023..4039    -  protein_bind   lac operator: The lac repressor binds to the lac operator to inhibit transcription in E. coli. This inhibition can be relieved by adding lactose or isopropyl-β-D-thiogalactopyranoside (IPTG). lac repressor encoded by lacI
   4047..4077    -  promoter       lac promoter: promoter for the E. coli lac operon
   4092..4113    -  protein_bind   CAP binding site: CAP binding activates transcription in the presence of cAMP. E. coli catabolite activator protein
   4126..4218    -  CDS            lacI (fragment): lac repressor; lacI; The lac repressor binds to the lac operator to inhibit transcription in E. coli. This inhibition can be relieved by adding lactose or isopropyl-β-D-thiogalactopyranoside (IPTG).
   4401..4989    -  rep_origin     ori: high-copy-number ColE1/pMB1/pBR322/pUC origin of replication
   5160..6020    -  CDS            AmpR: β-lactamase; bla; confers resistance to ampicillin, carbenicillin, and related antibiotics
   6021..6125    -  promoter       AmpR promoter: bla
>Addgene plasmid #51311 | pcDNA3-mCardinal | addgene full sequence | sequence record 489180 | Addgene NGS Result
GACGGATCGGGAGATCTCCCGATCCCCTATGGTGCACTCTCAGTACAATCTGCTCTGATGCCGCATAGTT
AAGCCAGTATCTGCTCCCTGCTTGTGTGTTGGAGGTCGCTGAGTAGTGCGCGAGCAAAATTTAAGCTACA
ACAAGGCAAGGCTTGACCGACAATTGCATGAAGAATCTGCTTAGGGTTAGGCGTTTTGCGCTGCTTCGCG
ATGTACGGGCCAGATATACGCGTTGACATTGATTATTGACTAGTTATTAATAGTAATCAATTACGGGGTC
ATTAGTTCATAGCCCATATATGGAGTTCCGCGTTACATAACTTACGGTAAATGGCCCGCCTGGCTGACCG
CCCAACGACCCCCGCCCATTGACGTCAATAATGACGTATGTTCCCATAGTAACGCCAATAGGGACTTTCC
ATTGACGTCAATGGGTGGAGTATTTACGGTAAACTGCCCACTTGGCAGTACATCAAGTGTATCATATGCC
AAGTACGCCCCCTATTGACGTCAATGACGGTAAATGGCCCGCCTGGCATTATGCCCAGTACATGACCTTA
TGGGACTTTCCTACTTGGCAGTACATCTACGTATTAGTCATCGCTATTACCATGGTGATGCGGTTTTGGC
AGTACATCAATGGGCGTGGATAGCGGTTTGACTCACGGGGATTTCCAAGTCTCCACCCCATTGACGTCAA
TGGGAGTTTGTTTTGGCACCAAAATCAACGGGACTTTCCAAAATGTCGTAACAACTCCGCCCCATTGACG
CAAATGGGCGGTAGGCGTGTACGGTGGGAGGTCTATATAAGCAGAGCTCTCTGGCTAACTAGAGAACCCA
CTGCTTACTGGCTTATCGAAATTAATACGACTCACTATAGGGAGACCCAAGCTTGGTACCGAGCTCGGAT
CCG
[732 nt withheld, positions 914-1645]
TAAGAATTCTGCAGATATCCATCACACTGGCGGCCGCTCGAGCATGCATCTAGAGGGCCCTATTCTATAG
TGTCACCTAAATGCTAGAGCTCGCTGATCAGCCTCGACTGTGCCTTCTAGTTGCCAGCCATCTGTTGTTT
GCCCCTCCCCCGTGCCTTCCTTGACCCTGGAAGGTGCCACTCCCACTGTCCTTTCCTAATAAAATGAGGA
AATTGCATCGCATTGTCTGAGTAGGTGTCATTCTATTCTGGGGGGTGGGGTGGGGCAGGACAGCAAGGGG
GAGGATTGGGAAGACAATAGCAGGCATGCTGGGGATGCGGTGGGCTCTATGGCTTCTGAGGCGGAAAGAA
CCAGCTGGGGCTCTAGGGGGTATCCCC
[124 nt withheld, positions 2023-2146]
C
[91 nt withheld, positions 2148-2238]
A
[49 nt withheld, positions 2240-2288]
CCTTTGACGTTGGAGTCCACGTTCTTT
[37 nt withheld, positions 2316-2352]
ACCCTATCTCGGTCTATTCTTTTGATTTATAAGGGATTTTGCCGATTTCGGCCTATTGGTTAAAAAATGA
GCTGATTTAACAAAAATTTAACGCGAATTAATTCTGTGGAATGTGTGTCAGTTAGGGTGTGGAAAGTCCC
CAGGCTCCCCAGCAGGCAGAAGTATGCAAAGCATGCATCTCAATTAGTCAGCAACCAGGTGTGGAAAGTC
CCCAGGCTCCCCAGCAGGCAGAAGTATGCAAAGCATGCATCTCAATTAGTCAGCAACCATAGTCCCGCCC
CTAACTCCGCCCATCCCGCCCCTAACTCCGCCCAGTTCCGCCCATTCTCCGCCCCATGGCTGACTAATTT
TTTTTATTTATGCAGAGGCCGAGGCCGCCTCTGCCTCTGAGCTATTCCAGAAGTAGTGAGGAGGCTTTTT
TGGAGGCCTAGGCTTTTGCAAAAAGCTCCCGGGAGCTTGTATATCCATTTTCGGATCTGATCAAGAGACA
GGATGAGGATCGTTTCGCATGATTGAACAAGATGGATTGCACGCAGGTTCTCCGGCCGCTTGGGTGGAGA
GGCTATTCGGCTATGACTGGGCACAACAGACAATCGGCTGCTCTGATGCCGCCGTGTTCCGGCTGTCAGC
GCAGGGGCGCCCGGTTCTTTTTGTCAAGACCGACCTGTCCGGTGCCCTGAATGAACTGCAGGACGAGGCA
GCGCGGCTATCGTGGCTGGCCACGACGGGCGTTCCTTGCGCAGCTGTGCTCGACGTTGTCACTGAAGCGG
GAAGGGACTGGCTGCTATTGGGCGAAGTGCCGGGGCAGGATCTCCTGTCATCTCACCTTGCTCCTGCCGA
GAAAGTATCCATCATGGCTGATGCAATGCGGCGGCTGCATACGCTTGATCCGGCTACCTGCCCATTCGAC
CACCAAGCGAAACATCGCATCGAGCGAGCACGTACTCGGATGGAAGCCGGTCTTGTCGATCAGGATGATC
TGGACGAAGAGCATCAGGGGCTCGCGCCAGCCGAACTGTTCGCCAGGCTCAAGGCGCGCATGCCCGACGG
CGAGGATCTCGTCGTGACCCATGGCGATGCCTGCTTGCCGAATATCATGGTGGAAAATGGCCGCTTTTCT
GGATTCATCGACTGTGGCCGGCTGGGTGTGGCGGACCGCTATCAGGACATAGCGTTGGCTACCCGTGATA
TTGCTGAAGAGCTTGGCGGCGAATGGGCTGACCGCTTCCTCGTGCTTTACGGTATCGCCGCTCCCGATTC
GCAGCGCATCGCCTTCTATCGCCTTCTTGACGAGTTCTTCTGAGCGGGACTCTGGGGTTCGAAATGACCG
ACCAAGCGACGCCCAACCTGCCATCACGAGATTTCGATTCCACCGCCGCCTTCTATGAAAGGTTGGGCTT
CGGAATCGTTTTCCGGGACGCCGGCTGGATGATCCTCCAGCGCGGGGATCTCATGCTGGAGTTCTTCGCC
CACCCCAACTTGTTTATTGCAGCTTATAATGGTTACAAATAAAGCAATAGCATCACAAATTTCACAAATA
AAGCATTTTTTTCACTGCATTCTAGTTGTGGTTTGTCCAAACTCATCAATGTATCTTATCATGTCTGTAT
ACCGTCGACCTCTAGCTAGAGCTTGGCGTAATCATGGTCATAGCTGTTTCCTGTGTGAAATTGTTATCCG
CTCACAATTCCACACAACATACGAGCCGGAAGCATAAAGTGTAAAGCCTGGGGTGCCTAATGAGTGAGCT
AACTCACATTAATTGCGTTGCGCTCACTGCCCGCTTTCCAGTCGGGAAACCTGTCGTGCCAGCTGCATTA
ATGAATCGGCCAACGCGCGGGGAGAGGCGGTTTGCGTATTGGGCGCTCTTCCGCTTCCTCGCTCACTGAC
TCGCTGCGCTCGGTCGTTCGGCTGCGGCGAGCGGTATCAGCTCACTCAAAGGCGGTAATACGGTTATCCA
CAGAATCAGGGGATAACGCAGGAAAGAACATGTGAGCAAAAGGCCAGCAAAAGGCCAGGAACCGTAAAAA
GGCCGCGTTGCTGGCGTTTTTCCATAGGCTCCGCCCCCCTGACGAGCATCACAAAAATCGACGCTCAAGT
CAGAGGTGGCGAAACCCGACAGGACTATAAAGATACCAGGCGTTTCCCCCTGGAAGCTCCCTCGTGCGCT
CTCCTGTTCCGACCCTGCCGCTTACCGGATACCTGTCCGCCTTTCTCCCTTCGGGAAGCGTGGCGCTTTC
TCATAGCTCACGCTGTAGGTATCTCAGTTCGGTGTAGGTCGTTCGCTCCAAGCTGGGCTGTGTGCACGAA
CCCCCCGTTCAGCCCGACCGCTGCGCCTTATCCGGTAACTATCGTCTTGAGTCCAACCCGGTAAGACACG
ACTTATCGCCACTGGCAGCAGCCACTGGTAACAGGATTAGCAGAGCGAGGTATGTAGGCGGTGCTACAGA
GTTCTTGAAGTGGTGGCCTAACTACGGCTACACTAGAAGAACAGTATTTGGTATCTGCGCTCTGCTGAAG
CCAGTTACCTTCGGAAAAAGAGTTGGTAGCTCTTGATCCGGCAAACAAACCACCGCTGGTAGCGGTGGTT
TTTTTGTTTGCAAGCAGCAGATTACGCGCAGAAAAAAAGGATCTCAAGAAGATCCTTTGATCTTTTCTAC
GGGGTCTGACGCTCAGTGGAACGAAAACTCACGTTAAGGGATTTTGGTCATGAGATTATCAAAAAGGATC
TTCACCTAGATCCTTTTAAATTAAAAATGAAGTTTTAAATCAATCTAAAGTATATATGAGTAAACTTGGT
CTGACAGTTACCAATGCTTAATCAGTGAGGCACCTATCTCAGCGATCTGTCTATTTCGTTCATCCATAGT
TGCCTGACTCCCCGTCGTGTAGATAACTACGATACGGGAGGGCTTACCATCTGGCCCCAGTGCTGCAATG
ATACCGCGAGACCCACGCTCACCGGCTCCAGATTTATCAGCAATAAACCAGCCAGCCGGAAGGGCCGAGC
GCAGAAGTGGTCCTGCAACTTTATCCGCCTCCATCCAGTCTATTAATTGTTGCCGGGAAGCTAGAGTAAG
TAGTTCGCCAGTTAATAGTTTGCGCAACGTTGTTGCCATTGCTACAGGCATCGTGGTGTCACGCTCGTCG
TTTGGTATGGCTTCATTCAGCTCCGGTTCCCAACGATCAAGGCGAGTTACATGATCCCCCATGTTGTGCA
AAAAAGCGGTTAGCTCCTTCGGTCCTCCGATCGTTGTCAGAAGTAAGTTGGCCGCAGTGTTATCACTCAT
GGTTATGGCAGCACTGCATAATTCTCTTACTGTCATGCCATCCGTAAGATGCTTTTCTGTGACTGGTGAG
TACTCAACCAAGTCATTCTGAGAATAGTGTATGCGGCGACCGAGTTGCTCTTGCCCGGCGTCAATACGGG
ATAATACCGCGCCACATAGCAGAACTTTAAAAGTGCTCATCATTGGAAAACGTTCTTCGGGGCGAAAACT
CTCAAGGATCTTACCGCTGTTGAGATCCAGTTCGATGTAACCCACTCGTGCACCCAACTGATCTTCAGCA
TCTTTTACTTTCACCAGCGTTTCTGGGTGAGCAAAAACAGGAAGGCAAAATGCCGCAAAAAAGGGAATAA
GGGCGACACGGAAATGTTGAATACTCATACTCTTCCTTTTTCAATATTATTGAAGCATTTATCAGGGTTA
TTGTCTCATGAGCGGATACATATTTGAATGTATTTAGAAAAATAAACAAATAGGGGTTCCGCGCACATTT
CCCCGAAAAGTGCCACCTGACGTC
