>Addgene plasmid #51311 | pcDNA3-mCardinal | addgene partial sequence | sequence record 133436 | CMV-F 5'-CGCAAATGGGCGGTAGGCGTG-3'
GCAGAGCTCTCTGGCTAACTAGAGAACCCACTGCTTACTGGCTTATCGAAATTAATACGACTCACTATAG
GGAGACCCAAGCTTGGTACCGAGCTCGGATCCG
[732 nt withheld, positions 104-835]
TAAGAATTCTGCAGATATCCATCACACTGGCGGCCGCTCGAGCATGCATCTAGAGGGCCCTATTCTATAG
TGTCACCTAAATGCTAGAGCTCGCTGATCAGCCTCGACTGTGCCTTCTAGTTGCCAGCCATCTGTTGTTT
GCCCCTCCCCCGTGCCTTCCTTGACCCTGGAAGGTGCCACTCCCACTGTCCTTTCCTAATAAAATGAGGA
AATTGCATCGCATTGTCTGAGTAGGTGTCATTCTATTCTGGGGGGTGGGGTGGGGCAGGACAGCAAGGGG
GAGGATTGGGAAGACAATA
